>Addgene plasmid #183247 | pSBbi G418 Hu CD19 | addgene full sequence | sequence record 369700 | Addgene NGS Result
AGGCCAAGCTTGGGGATCAATTCTCTAGAGCTCGCTGATCAGCCTCGACTGTGCCTTCTAGTTGCCAGCC
ATCTGTTGTTTGCCCCTCCCCCGTGCCTTCCTTGACCCTGGAAGGTGCCACTCCCACTGTCCTTTCCTAA
TAAAATGAGGAAATTGCATCGCATTGTCTGAGTAGGTGTCATTCTATTCTGGGGGGTGGGGTGGGGCAGG
ACAGCAAGGGGGAGGATTGGGAAGACAATAGCAGGCATGCTGGGGATGCGGTGGGCTCTATGGCTTCTGA
GGCGGAAAGAACCAGCTGGGCCTACTAGATAGCGGACCCCTTACCGAAACATCGCCGCATTCTGCAGAGG
AGTCGAACTTAGTGTATGTAAACTTCTGACCCACTGGAATTGTGATACAGTGAATTATAAGTGAAATAAT
CTGTCTGTAAACAATTGTTGGAAAAATGACTTGTGTCATGCACAAAGTAGATGTCCTAACTGACTTGCCA
AAACTATTGTTTGTTAACAAGAAATTTGTGGAGTAGTTGAAAAACGAGTTTTAATGACTCCAACTTAAGT
GTATGTAAACTTCCGACTTCAACTGTATAGGGATCCAATTTTAACAAAATATTAACGCTTACAATTTCCT
GATGCGGTATTTTCTCCTTACGCATCTGTGCGGTATTTCACACCGCATCAGGTGGCACTTTTCGGGGAAA
TGTGCGCGGAACCCCTATTTGTTTATTTTTCTAAATACATTCAAATATGTATCCGCTCATGAGACAATAA
CCCTGATAAATGCTTCAATAATATTGAAAAAGGAAGAGTATGAGTATTCAACATTTCCGTGTCGCCCTTA
TTCCCTTTTTTGCGGCATTTTGCCTTCCTGTTTTTGCTCACCCAGAAACGCTGGTGAAAGTAAAAGATGC
TGAAGATCAGTTGGGTGCACGAGTGGGTTACATCGAACTGGATCTCAACAGCGGTAAGATCCTTGAGAGT
TTTCGCCCCGAAGAACGTTTTCCAATGATGAGCACTTTTAAAGTTCTGCTATGTGGCGCGGTATTATCCC
GTATTGACGCCGGGCAAGAGCAACTCGGTCGCCGCATACACTATTCTCAGAATGACTTGGTTGAGTACTC
ACCAGTCACAGAAAAGCATCTTACGGATGGCATGACAGTAAGAGAATTATGCAGTGCTGCCATAACCATG
AGTGATAACACTGCGGCCAACTTACTTCTGACAACGATCGGAGGACCGAAGGAGCTAACCGCTTTTTTGC
ACAACATGGGGGATCATGTAACTCGCCTTGATCGTTGGGAACCGGAGCTGAATGAAGCCATACCAAACGA
CGAGCGTGACACCACGATGCCTGTAGCAATGGCAACAACGTTGCGCAAACTATTAACTGGCGAACTACTT
ACTCTAGCTTCCCGGCAACAATTAATAGACTGGATGGAGGCGGATAAAGTTGCAGGACCACTTCTGCGCT
CGGCCCTTCCGGCTGGCTGGTTTATTGCTGATAAATCTGGAGCCGGTGAGCGTGGGTCTCGCGGTATCAT
TGCAGCACTGGGGCCAGATGGTAAGCCCTCCCGTATCGTAGTTATCTACACGACGGGGAGTCAGGCAACT
ATGGATGAACGAAATAGACAGATCGCTGAGATAGGTGCCTCACTGATTAAGCATTGGTAACTGTCAGACC
AAGTTTACTCATATATACTTTAGATTGATTTAAAACTTCATTTTTAATTTAAAAGGATCTAGGTGAAGAT
CCTTTTTGATAATCTCATGACCAAAATCCCTTAACGTGAGTTTTCGTTCCACTGAGCGTCAGACCCCGTA
GAAAAGATCAAAGGATCTTCTTGAGATCCTTTTTTTCTGCGCGTAATCTGCTGCTTGCAAACAAAAAAAC
CACCGCTACCAGCGGTGGTTTGTTTGCCGGATCAAGAGCTACCAACTCTTTTTCCGAAGGTAACTGGCTT
CAGCAGAGCGCAGATACCAAATACTGTTCTTCTAGTGTAGCCGTAGTTAGGCCACCACTTCAAGAACTCT
GTAGCACCGCCTACATACCTCGCTCTGCTAATCCTGTTACCAGTGGCTGCTGCCAGTGGCGATAAGTCGT
GTCTTACCGGGTTGGACTCAAGACGATAGTTACCGGATAAGGCGCAGCGGTCGGGCTGAACGGGGGGTTC
GTGCACACAGCCCAGCTTGGAGCGAACGACCTACACCGAACTGAGATACCTACAGCGTGAGCTATGAGAA
AGCGCCACGCTTCCCGAAGGGAGAAAGGCGGACAGGTATCCGGTAAGCGGCAGGGTCGGAACAGGAGAGC
GCACGAGGGAGCTTCCAGGGGGAAACGCCTGGTATCTTTATAGTCCTGTCGGGTTTCGCCACCTCTGACT
TGAGCGTCGATTTTTGTGATGCTCGTCAGGGGGGCGGAGCCTATGGAAAAACGCCAGCAACGCGGCCTTT
TTACGGTTCCTGGCCTTTTGCTGGCCTTTTGCTCACATGTTCTTTCCTGCGTTATCCCCTGATTCTGTGG
ATAACCGTATTACCGCCTTTGAGTGAGCTGATACCGCTCGCCGCAGCCGAACGACCGAGCGCAGCGAGTC
AGTGAGCGAGGAAGCGGATCCCTATACAGTTGAAGTCGGAAGTTTACATACACCTTAGCCAAATACATTT
AAACTCACTTTTTCACAATTCCTGACATTTAATCCTAGTAAAAATTCCCTGTCTTAGGTCAGTTAGGATC
ACCACTTTATTTTAAGAATGTGAAATATCAGAATAATAGTAGAGAGAATGATTCATTTCAGCTTTTATTT
CTTTCATCACATTCCCAGTGGGTCAGAAGTTTACATACACTCGACTCCTCTGCAGAATGCGGCGATGTTT
CGGTAAGGGGTCCCGAGTAGCTAGTTCATGGCAGCCAGCATATGGCATATGTTGCCAAACTCTAAACCAA
ATACTCATTCTGATGTTTTAAATGATTTGCCCTCCCATATGTCCTTCCGAGTGAGAGACACAAAAAATTC
CAACACACTATTGCAATGAAAATAAATTTCCTTTATTAGCCAGAAGTCAGATGCTCAAGGGGCTTCATGA
TGTCCCCATAATTTTTGGCAGAGGGAAAAAGATCTCAGTGGTATTTGTGAGCCAGGGCATTGGCCACACC
AGCCACCACCTTCTGATAGGCAGCCTGCACCTGAGGTCAGAAGAACTCGTCAAGAAGGCGATAGAAGGCG
ATGCGCTGCGAATCGGGAGCGGCGATACCGTAAAGCACGAGGAAGCGGTCAGCCCATTCGCCGCCAAGCT
CTTCAGCAATATCACGGGTAGCCAACGCTATGTCCTGATAGCGGTCCGCCACACCCAGCCGGCCACAGTC
GATGAATCCAGAAAAGCGGCCATTTTCCACCATGATATTCGGCAAGCAGGCATCGCCATGGGTCACGACG
AGATCCTCGCCGTCGGGCATGCGCGCCTTGAGCCTGGCGAACAGTTCGGCTGGCGCGAGCCCCTGATGCT
CTTCGTCCAGATCATCCTGATCGACAAGACCGGCTTCCATCCGAGTACGTGCTCGCTCGATGCGATGTTT
CGCTTGGTGGTCGAATGGGCAGGTAGCCGGATCAAGCGTATGCAGCCGCCGCATTGCATCAGCCATGATG
GATACTTTCTCGGCAGGAGCAAGGTGAGATGACAGGAGATCCTGCCCCGGCACTTCGCCCAATAGCAGCC
AGTCCCTTCCCGCTTCAGTGACAACGTCGAGCACAGCTGCGCAAGGAACGCCCGTCGTGGCCAGCCACGA
TAGCCGCGCTGCCTCGTCCTGCAGTTCATTCAGGGCACCGGACAGGTCGGTCTTGACAAAAAGAACCGGG
CGCCCCTGCGCTGACAGCCGGAACACGGCGGCATCAGAGCAGCCGATTGTCTGTTGTGCCCAGTCATAGC
CGAATAGCCTCTCCACCCAAGCGGCCGGAGAACCTGCGTGCAATCCATCTTGTTCAATCATGGTGGCCTC
AGGTGCAGAGGTTTCTACAGGGAAAGAGAGAAAGGCTACAGTTAGTTTGCTGTGATGATGCTAAGTGCCG
AGGTCAGATGTCTATGGATTGTACACGGAATCCCAACGCAGGAACCAAAAAACACTCACCCAAAAAAATG
GCGCTAAGGCCGAGAGAAAGGCGAAGTTCCGTCTACGGCTATATACCTTGAAACAGGGGCGGCAGAAGTG
ACGCAACGCGGTTGCGCGGACGGCTTCCTGTGTTTTCATTGGTCGAAGCGTTCTGCGCGTGCGCAGAGAT
TCCCCAGGGAAGGCGGGCCCTCTTCCGAATGTCCAATCCGGACATTCTTCCGGTTGGACCTCCGCGGTCA
GCGCTGTGCCCGGCGAGAGATCACGTGGGGCGCGGAGGCGGTGCTGCTGGGGCACGGCCGTCCAGCCTCG
GCGGCCATATTTTTGAGGGGCTGTTCATCTCGTTCACACGCTCTGTCCGCCATGTTTGTGAGTGGAAGCG
CCATTACCCCTTCAAGCGACTGAAGGCTGCAGGGCCTCTGGTGGCCCGCATGGGGAGACCAGACCCGCCA
GGCCCGCCTTTCCGCACTCAGTCCGGGCTTACTTTATTTTGTGAGACAGGGTCTCGCCTAGAGGCTCCGG
TGCCCGTCAGTGGGCAGAGCGCACATCGCCCACAGTCCCCGAGAAGTTGGGGGGAGGGGTCGGCAATTGA
ACCGGTGCCTAGAGAAGGTGGCGCGGGGTAAACTGGGAAAGTGATGTCGTGTACTGGCTCCGCCTTTTTC
CCGAGGGTGGGGGAGAACCGTATATAAGTGCAGTAGTCGCCGTGAACGTTCTTTTTCGCAACGGGTTTGC
CGCCAGAACACAGGTAAGTGCCGTGTGTGGTTCCCGCGGGCCTGGCCTCTTTACGGGTTATGGCCCTTGC
GTGCCTTGAATTACTTCCACGCCCCTGGCTGCAGTACGTGATTCTTGATCCCGAGCTTCGGGTTGGAAGT
GGGTGGGAGAGTTCGAGGCCTTGCGCTTAAGGAGCCCCTTCGCCTCGTGCTTGAGTTGAGGCCTGGCTTG
GGCGCTGGGGCCGCCGCGTGCGAATCTGGTGGCACCTTCGCGCCTGTCTCGCTGCTTTCGATAAGTCTCT
AGCCATTTAAAATTTTTGATGACCTGCTGCGACGCTTTTTTTCTGGCAAGATAGTCTTGTAAATGCGGGC
CAAGATCTGCACACTGGTATTTCGGTTTTTGGGGCCGCGGGCGGCGACGGGGCCCGTGCGTCCCAGCGCA
CATGTTCGGCGAGGCGGGGCCTGCGAGCGCGGCCACCGAGAATCGGACGGGGGTAGTCTCAAGCTGGCCG
GCCTGCTCTGGTGCCTGGCCTCGCGCCGCCGTGTATCGCCCCGCCCTGGGCGGCAAGGCTGGCCCGGTCG
GCACCAGTTGCGTGAGCGGAAAGATGGCCGCTTCCCGGCCCTGCTGCAGGGAGCTCAAAATGGAGGACGC
GGCGCTCGGGAGAGCGGGCGGGTGAGTCACCCACACAAAGGAAAAGGGCCTTTCCGTCCTCAGCCGTCGC
TTCATGTGACTCCACGGAGTACCGGGCGCCGTCCAGGCACCTCGATTAGTTCTCGAGCTTTTGGAGTACG
TCGTCTTTAGGTTGGGGGGAGGGGTTTTATGCGATGGAGTTTCCCCATACTGAGTGGGTGGAGACTGAAG
TTAGGCCAGCTTGGCACTTGATGTAATTCTCCTTGGAATTTGCCCTTTTTGAGTTTGGATCTTGGTTCAT
TCTCAAGCCTCAGACAGTGGTTCAAAGTTTTTTTCTTCCATTTAAGGTGTCGTGAAAACTACCCCAAGCT
GGCCTCTGAGGCCACCATGCCACCTCCTCGCCTCCTCTTCTTCCTCCTCTTCCTCACCCCCATGGAAGTC
AGGCCCGAGGAACCTCTAGTGGTGAAGGTGGAAGAGGGAGATAACGCTGTGCTGCAGTGCCTCAAGGGGA
CCTCAGATGGCCCCACTCAGCAGCTGACCTGGTCTCGGGAGTCCCCGCTTAAACCCTTCTTAAAACTCAG
CCTGGGGCTGCCAGGCCTGGGAATCCACATGAGGCCCCTGGCCATCTGGCTTTTCATCTTCAACGTCTCT
CAACAGATGGGGGGCTTCTACCTGTGCCAGCCGGGGCCCCCCTCTGAGAAGGCCTGGCAGCCTGGCTGGA
CAGTCAATGTGGAGGGCAGCGGGGAGCTGTTCCGGTGGAATGTTTCGGACCTAGGTGGCCTGGGCTGTGG
CCTGAAGAACAGGTCCTCAGAGGGCCCCAGCTCCCCTTCCGGGAAGCTCATGAGCCCCAAGCTGTATGTG
TGGGCCAAAGACCGCCCTGAGATCTGGGAGGGAGAGCCTCCGTGTCTCCCACCGAGGGACAGCCTGAACC
AGAGCCTCAGCCAGGACCTCACCATGGCCCCTGGCTCCACACTCTGGCTGTCCTGTGGGGTACCCCCTGA
CTCTGTGTCCAGGGGCCCCCTCTCCTGGACCCATGTGCACCCCAAGGGGCCTAAGTCATTGCTGAGCCTA
GAGCTGAAGGACGATCGCCCGGCCAGAGATATGTGGGTAATGGAGACGGGTCTGTTGTTGCCCCGGGCCA
CAGCTCAAGACGCTGGAAAGTATTATTGTCACCGTGGCAACCTGACCATGTCATTCCACCTGGAGATCAC
TGCTCGGCCAGTACTATGGCACTGGCTGCTGAGGACTGGTGGCTGGAAGGTCTCAGCTGTGACTTTGGCT
TATCTGATCTTCTGCCTGTGTTCCCTTGTGGGCATTCTTCATCTTCAAAGAGCCCTGGTCCTGAGGAGGA
AAAGAAAGCGAATGACTGACCCCACCAGGAGATTCTTCAAAGTGACGCCTCCCCCAGGAAGCGGGCCCCA
GAACCAGTACGGGAACGTGCTGTCTCTCCCCACACCCACCTCAGGCCTCGGACGCGCCCAGCGTTGGGCC
GCAGGCCTGGGGGGCACTGCCCCGTCTTATGGAAACCCGAGCAGCGACGTCCAGGCGGATGGAGCCTTGG
GGTCCCGGAGCCCGCCGGGAGTGGGCCCAGAAGAAGAGGAAGGGGAGGGCTATGAGGAACCTGACAGTGA
GGAGGACTCCGAGTTCTATGAGAACGACTCCAACCTTGGGCAGGACCAGCTCTCCCAGGATGGCAGCGGC
TACGAGAACCCTGAGGATGAGCCCCTGGGTCCTGAGGATGAAGACTCCTTCTCCAACGCTGAGTCTTATG
AGAACGAGGATGAAGAGCTGACCCAGCCGGTCGCCAGGACAATGGACTTCCTGAGCCCTCATGGGTCAGC
CTGGGACCCCAGCCGGGAAGCAACCTCCCTGGGGTCCCAGTCCTATGAGGATATGAGAGGAATCCTGTAT
GCAGCCCCCCAGCTCCGCTCCATTCGGGGCCAGCCTGGACCCAATCATGAGGAAGATGCAGACTCTTATG
AGAACATGGATAATCCCGATGGGCCAGACCCAGCCTGGGGAGGAGGGGGCCGCATGGGCACCTGGAGCAC
CAGGTGAGGCCTGTC
Features (pLannotate 1.2.2; 12 found; start..end, strand, type, name):
     49..273     +  polyA_signal   bGH poly(A) signal: bovine growth hormone polyadenylation signal
    277..298     +  promoter       SV40 promoter (fragment): SV40 enhancer and early promoter
    597..627     +  rep_origin     M13 ori (fragment): M13 bacteriophage origin of replication; arrow indicates direction of (+) strand synthesis
    628..678     -  misc_feature   bom (fragment): basis of mobility region from pBR322
    705..809     +  promoter       AmpR promoter: bla
    810..1670    +  CDS            AmpR: β-lactamase; bla; confers resistance to ampicillin, carbenicillin, and related antibiotics
   1841..2429    +  rep_origin     ori: high-copy-number ColE1/pMB1/pBR322/pUC origin of replication
   2992..3047    -  polyA_signal   β-globin poly(A) signal: rabbit β-globin polyadenylation signal (Gil and Proudfoot, 1987)
   3118..3192    -  CDS            HBB (fragment): HBB_PONPY - Experimental evidence at transcript level: Swiss-Prot protein existence level 2. Involved in oxygen transport from the lung to the various peripheral tissues. From Pongo pygmaeus (Bornean orangutan).
   3190..3981    -  CDS            neo: KKA2_KLEPN - Also known as kan, nptII. Experimental evidence at protein level: Swiss-Prot protein existence level 1. Resistance to kanamycin, neomycin, paromomycin, ribostamycin, butirosin and gentamicin B. From Klebsiella pneumoniae.
   4614..5795    +  promoter       EF-1α promoter: strong constitutive promoter for human elongation factor EF-1α
   5827..7494    +  CDS            CD19: CD19_HUMAN - Experimental evidence at protein level: Swiss-Prot protein existence level 1. Functions as coreceptor for the B-cell antigen receptor complex (BCR) on B-lymphocytes. Decreases the threshold for activation of downstream signaling pathways and for triggering B-cell responses to antigens (PubMed:2463100, PubMed:1373518, PubMed:16672701). Activates signaling pathways that lead to the activation of phosphatidylinositol 3-kinase and the mobilization of intracellular Ca(2+) stores (PubMed:9382888, PubMed:9317126, PubMed:12387743, PubMed:16672701). Is not required for early steps during B
