[The description below was written by a language model from this plasmid's Addgene catalogue record and pLannotate feature annotations shown in this document.]
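Description:
pSBbi G418 Hu CD19 is a mammalian expression plasmid built on the pSBbi-Bla Sleeping Beauty transposon backbone, designed to place human CD19 stably into the genome of target cells. In bacteria it is maintained as a high-copy plasmid through a ColE1/pUC-type origin and selected with ampicillin via the β-lactamase gene and its native promoter. Small fragments of an M13 origin, the pBR322 bom region and an SV40 promoter are also annotated, and appear to be backbone remnants rather than functional parts.

The payload consists of two divergently oriented expression units. On the forward strand, the strong constitutive human EF-1α promoter drives the full human CD19 coding sequence, and because the plasmid is circular, transcription runs into the bovine growth hormone polyadenylation signal annotated at the start of the sequence. On the opposite strand lies a neomycin phosphotransferase (neo) gene followed by a short β-globin fragment and the rabbit β-globin polyadenylation signal, providing G418 selection in mammalian cells. This marker apparently replaces the blasticidin marker implied by the backbone name. The promoter driving neo falls in an unannotated gap between neo and the EF-1α promoter and is not identified in the feature table. Likewise, the Sleeping Beauty inverted terminal repeats expected to flank the cassette are not annotated, although the catalogue entry describes the vector as a transposon.

When a Sleeping Beauty transposase is supplied in trans, vectors of this type integrate the cassette into the host genome, and G418 selection enriches for stable CD19-expressing cells. The depositor notes it is useful for constructing artificial antigen-presenting cells, and the associated work concerns such cells for natural killer cell expansion.
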