Addgene plasmid #183247: pSBbi G418 Hu CD19
Purpose: Expression of human CD19 antigen in a Sleeping Beauty transposon vector
Depositing lab: Alexander McLellan. Depositing organization: University of Otago. Publication: Sleeping Beauty kit sets provide rapid and accessible generation of artificial antigen-presenting cells for natural killer cell expansion. Dobson LJ, Saunderson SC, Smith-Bell SW, McLellan AD. Immunol Cell Biol. 2023 Aug 16. doi: 10.1111/imcb.12679. PubMed 37585342.
Backbone
  Vector backbone: pSBbi-Bla
  Vector type: Mammalian Expression
  Selectable markers: Neomycin (select with G418)
Growth in bacteria
  Bacterial resistance: Ampicillin, 100 μg/mL
  Growth temperature: 37°C
  Growth strain: DH5alpha
  Copy number: High Copy
Gene/Insert
  Gene/Insert name: CD19
  Species: H. sapiens (human)
  Entrez Gene: CD19 (a.k.a. B4, CVID3)
  Cloning method: Restriction Enzyme; 5′ cloning site unknown (unknown if destroyed)
Terms and licenses: Academic/Nonprofit Terms; Industry Terms: Not Available to Industry
Depositor comments: Useful for construction of artificial antigen presenting cells.
How to cite: pSBbi G418 Hu CD19 was a gift from Alexander McLellan (Addgene plasmid # 183247 ; http://n2t.net/addgene:183247 ; RRID:Addgene_183247)
